>Addgene plasmid #85818 | pCS2+ cMyc-oDam_f_GFPoNLS | depositor full sequence | sequence record 166846 | pCS2+ cMyc-oDam_f_GFPoNLS sequence 5785 bps
CGCCATTCTGCCTGGGGACGTCGGAGCAAGCTTGATTTAGGTGACACTATAGAATACAAGCTACTTGTTC
TTTTTGCAGGATCCACCGGTCAACATGGAGCAAAAGCTGATCTCGGAGGAGGACCTGGGCGGCTCAGGCA
AGAAGAACAGGGCCTTCCTGAAGTGGGCTGGCGGAAAGTACCCACTGCTGGACGACATCAAGAGGCACCT
GCCCAAGGGCGAGTGCCTGGTCGAGCCTTTCGTGGGAGCCGGAAGCGTGTTCCTGAACACCGACTTCAGC
CGCTACATCCTGGCCGACATCAACAGCGACCTGATCAGCCTGTACAACATCGTGAAGATGAGGACCGACG
AGTACGTGCAGGCCGCTCGCGAGCTGTTCGTGCCCGAGACAAACTGCGCCGAGGTGTACTACCAGTTCAG
AGAAGAGTTCAACAAGAGCCAGGACCCCTTCCGCAGGGCCGTGCTGTTCCTGTACCTGAACAGATACGGA
TACAACGGCGCCTGCAGATACAACCTGAGGGGCGAGTTCAACGTGCCCTTCGGAAGATACAAGAAGCCCT
ACTTCCCCGAGGCCGAGCTGTACCACTTCGCCGAGAAGGCCCAGAACGCATTCTTCTACTGCGAGAGCTA
CGCCGACAGCATGGCCAGGGCCGACGACGCCTCTGTGGTGTACTGCGACCCTCCCTACGCCCCTCTGAGC
GCCACCGCCAACTTCACCGCCTACCACACCAACAGCTTCACCCTGGAGCAGCAGGCCCACCTGGCCGAGA
TCGCTGAGGGACTGGTCGAGAGGCACATCCCCGTGCTGATCTCCAACCACGACACCATGCTGACCAGAGA
GTGGTATCAGAGGGCCAAGCTGCACGTGGTCAAAGTGCGCAGATCCATCAGCAGCAACGGCGGAACCAGA
AAGAAGGTGGACGAGCTGCTGGCCCTGTACAAGCCCGGCGTGGTGTCCCCTGCCAAGAAGGCTAGCCTGA
GCGGTGGAGGCGGTTCAGGCGGAGGTGGCTCTGGCGGTGGCGGATCGGGAGGCGGTGGAAGTGCAGCCGC
GACTAGTACCATGAGTAAAGGAGAAGAACTTTTCACTGGAGTTGTCCCAATTCTTGTTGAATTAGATGGT
GATGTTAATGGGTACAAATTTTCTGTCAGTGGAGAGGGTGAAGGTGATGCAACATACGGAAAACTTACCC
TTAAATTTATTTGCACTACTGGAAAACTACCTGTTCCATGGCCAACACTTGTCACTACTCTCACTTATGG
TGTTCAATGCTTTTCAAGATATCCAGATCATATGAAGCGGCACGACTTCTTCAAGAGCGCCATGCCTGAG
GGATACGTGCAGGAGAGGACCATCTTCTTCAAGGACGACGGGAACTACAAGACACGTGCTGAAGTCAAGT
TTGAGGGAGACACCCTCGTCAACAGGATCGAGCTTAAGGGAATCGATTTCAAGGAGGACGGAAACATCCT
CGGCCACAAGTTGGAATACAACTACAACTCCCACAACGTATACATCATGGCCGACAAGCAAAAGAACGGC
ATCAAAGCCAACTTCAAGACCCGCCACAACATCGAAGACGGCGGCGTGCAACTCGCTGATCATTATCAAC
AAAATACTCCAATTGGCGATGACCCTGTCCTTTTACCAGACAACCATTACCTGTCCACACAATCTGCCCT
TTCGAAAGATCCCAACGAAAAGAGAGACCACATGGTCCTTCTTGAGTTTGTAACGGCTGCTGGGATTACA
CATGGCATGGATGAACTATACAAACCACCTCCCAAGAGGCCCAGGCTGGACTAATCTAGAACTATAGTGA
GTCGTATTACGTAGATCCAGACATGATAAGATACATTGATGAGTTTGGACAAACCACAACTAGAATGCAG
TGAAAAAAATGCTTTATTTGTGAAATTTGTGATGCTATTGCTTTATTTGTAACCATTATAAGCTGCAATA
AACAAGTTAACAACAACAATTGCATTCATTTTATGTTTCAGGTTCAGGGGGAGGTGTGGGAGGTTTTTTA
ATTCGCGGCCGCGGCGCCAATGCATTGGGCCCGGTACCCAGCTTTTGTTCCCTTTAGTGAGGGTTAATTG
CGCGCTTGGCGTAATCATGGTCATAGCTGTTTCCTGTGTGAAATTGTTATCCGCTCACAATTCCACACAA
CATACGAGCCGGAAGCATAAAGTGTAAAGCCTGGGGTGCCTAATGAGTGAGCTAACTCACATTAATTGCG
TTGCGCTCACTGCCCGCTTTCCAGTCGGGAAACCTGTCGTGCCAGCTGCATTAATGAATCGGCCAACGCG
CGGGGAGAGGCGGTTTGCGTATTGGGCGCTCTTCCGCTTCCTCGCTCACTGACTCGCTGCGCTCGGTCGT
TCGGCTGCGGCGAGCGGTATCAGCTCACTCAAAGGCGGTAATACGGTTATCCACAGAATCAGGGGATAAC
GCAGGAAAGAACATGTGAGCAAAAGGCCAGCAAAAGGCCAGGAACCGTAAAAAGGCCGCGTTGCTGGCGT
TTTTCCATAGGCTCCGCCCCCCTGACGAGCATCACAAAAATCGACGCTCAAGTCAGAGGTGGCGAAACCC
GACAGGACTATAAAGATACCAGGCGTTTCCCCCTGGAAGCTCCCTCGTGCGCTCTCCTGTTCCGACCCTG
CCGCTTACCGGATACCTGTCCGCCTTTCTCCCTTCGGGAAGCGTGGCGCTTTCTCATAGCTCACGCTGTA
GGTATCTCAGTTCGGTGTAGGTCGTTCGCTCCAAGCTGGGCTGTGTGCACGAACCCCCCGTTCAGCCCGA
CCGCTGCGCCTTATCCGGTAACTATCGTCTTGAGTCCAACCCGGTAAGACACGACTTATCGCCACTGGCA
GCAGCCACTGGTAACAGGATTAGCAGAGCGAGGTATGTAGGCGGTGCTACAGAGTTCTTGAAGTGGTGGC
CTAACTACGGCTACACTAGAAGGACAGTATTTGGTATCTGCGCTCTGCTGAAGCCAGTTACCTTCGGAAA
AAGAGTTGGTAGCTCTTGATCCGGCAAACAAACCACCGCTGGTAGCGGTGGTTTTTTTGTTTGCAAGCAG
CAGATTACGCGCAGAAAAAAAGGATCTCAAGAAGATCCTTTGATCTTTTCTACGGGGTCTGACGCTCAGT
GGAACGAAAACTCACGTTAAGGGATTTTGGTCATGAGATTATCAAAAAGGATCTTCACCTAGATCCTTTT
AAATTAAAAATGAAGTTTTAAATCAATCTAAAGTATATATGAGTAAACTTGGTCTGACAGTTACCAATGC
TTAATCAGTGAGGCACCTATCTCAGCGATCTGTCTATTTCGTTCATCCATAGTTGCCTGACTCCCCGTCG
TGTAGATAACTACGATACGGGAGGGCTTACCATCTGGCCCCAGTGCTGCAATGATACCGCGAGACCCACG
CTCACCGGCTCCAGATTTATCAGCAATAAACCAGCCAGCCGGAAGGGCCGAGCGCAGAAGTGGTCCTGCA
ACTTTATCCGCCTCCATCCAGTCTATTAATTGTTGCCGGGAAGCTAGAGTAAGTAGTTCGCCAGTTAATA
GTTTGCGCAACGTTGTTGCCATTGCTACAGGCATCGTGGTGTCACGCTCGTCGTTTGGTATGGCTTCATT
CAGCTCCGGTTCCCAACGATCAAGGCGAGTTACATGATCCCCCATGTTGTGCAAAAAAGCGGTTAGCTCC
TTCGGTCCTCCGATCGTTGTCAGAAGTAAGTTGGCCGCAGTGTTATCACTCATGGTTATGGCAGCACTGC
ATAATTCTCTTACTGTCATGCCATCCGTAAGATGCTTTTCTGTGACTGGTGAGTACTCAACCAAGTCATT
CTGAGAATAGTGTATGCGGCGACCGAGTTGCTCTTGCCCGGCGTCAATACGGGATAATACCGCGCCACAT
AGCAGAACTTTAAAAGTGCTCATCATTGGAAAACGTTCTTCGGGGCGAAAACTCTCAAGGATCTTACCGC
TGTTGAGATCCAGTTCGATGTAACCCACTCGTGCACCCAACTGATCTTCAGCATCTTTTACTTTCACCAG
CGTTTCTGGGTGAGCAAAAACAGGAAGGCAAAATGCCGCAAAAAAGGGAATAAGGGCGACACGGAAATGT
TGAATACTCATACTCTTCCTTTTTCAATATTATTGAAGCATTTATCAGGGTTATTGTCTCATGAGCGGAT
ACATATTTGAATGTATTTAGAAAAATAAACAAATAGGGGTTCCGCGCACATTTCCCCGAAAAGTGCCACC
TAAATTGTAAGCGTTAATATTTTGTTAAAATTCGCGTTAAATTTTTGTTAAATCAGCTCATTTTTTAACC
AATAGGCCGAAATCGGCAAAATCCCTTATAAATCAAAAGAATAGACCGAGATAGGGT
[37 nt withheld, positions 4398-4434]
AAAGAACGTGGACTCCAACGTCAAAGG
[49 nt withheld, positions 4462-4510]
T
[91 nt withheld, positions 4512-4602]
G
[124 nt withheld, positions 4604-4727]
CCCATTCGCCATTCAGGCTGCGCAACTGTTGGGAAGGGCGATCGGTGCGGGCCTCTTCGCTATTACGCCA
GTCGACCATAGCCAATTCAATATGGCGTATATGGACTCATGCCAATTCAATATGGTGGATCTGGACCTGT
GCCAATTCAATATGGCGTATATGGACTCGTGCCAATTCAATATGGTGGATCTGGACCCCAGCCAATTCAA
TATGGCGGACTTGGCACCATGCCAATTCAATATGGCGGACTTGGCACTGTGCCAACTGGGGAGGGGTCTA
CTTGGCACGGTGCCAAGTTTGAGGAGGGGTCTTGGCCCTGTGCCAAGTCCGCCATATTGAATTGGCATGG
TGCCAATAATGGCGGCCATATTGGCTATATGCCAGGATCAATATATAGGCAATATCCAATATGGCCCTAT
GCCAATATGGCTATTGGCCAGGTTCAATACTATGTATTGGCCCTATGCCATATAGTATTCCATATATGGG
TTTTCCTATTGACGTAGATAGCCCCTCCCAATGGGCGGTCCCATATACCATATATGGGGCTTCCTAATAC
CGCCCATAGCCACTCCCCCATTGACGTCAATGGTCTCTATATATGGTCTTTCCTATTGACGTCATATGGG
CGGTCCTATTGACGTATATGGCGCCTCCCCCATTGACGTCAATTACGGTAAATGGCCCGCCTGGCTCAAT
GCCCATTGACGTCAATAGGACCACCCACCATTGACGTCAATGGGATGGCTCATTGCCCATTCATATCCGT
TCTCACGCCCCCTATTGACGTCAATGACGGTAAATGGCCCACTTGGCAGTACATCAATATCTATTAATAG
TAACTTGGCAAGTACATTACTATTGGAAGGACGCCAGGGTACATTGGCAGTACTCCCATTGACGTCAATG
GCGGTAAATGGCCCGCGATGGCTGCCAAGTACATCCCCATTGACGTCAATGGGGAGGGGCAATGACGCAA
ATGGGCGTTCCATTGACGTAAATGGGCGGTAGGCGTGCCTAATGGGAGGTCTATATAAGCAATGCTCGTT
TAGGGAAC
Features (pLannotate 1.2.2; 16 found; start..end, strand, type, name):
     35..53      +  promoter       SP6 promoter: promoter for bacteriophage SP6 RNA polymerase
    140..970     +  CDS            dam: DMA_ECOLI - Experimental evidence at protein level: Swiss-Prot protein existence level 1. Methylates DNA within the sequence GATC and protects the DNA from cleavage by the restriction endonuclease MboI. Although it shares sequence specificity with a number of type II restriction endonucleases and methylases, it is thought to act in postreplication mismatch repair rather than as a part of a restriction modification system. May also play a role in DNA replication. From Escherichia coli (strain K12).
   1061..1774    +  CDS            mgfp5: GFP with folding enhancement mutations; mgfp5; suitable for expression in plants due to removal of a cryptic intron
   1812..1829    -  promoter       T7 promoter (fragment): promoter for bacteriophage T7 RNA polymerase
   1834..1968    -  polyA_signal   SV40 poly(A) signal: SV40 polyadenylation signal
   2081..2099    -  promoter       T3 promoter: promoter for bacteriophage T3 RNA polymerase
   2144..2160    -  protein_bind   lac operator: The lac repressor binds to the lac operator to inhibit transcription in E. coli. This inhibition can be relieved by adding lactose or isopropyl-β-D-thiogalactopyranoside (IPTG). lac repressor encoded by lacI
   2168..2198    -  promoter       lac promoter: promoter for the E. coli lac operon
   2213..2234    -  protein_bind   CAP binding site: CAP binding activates transcription in the presence of cAMP. E. coli catabolite activator protein
   2247..2339    -  CDS            lacI (fragment): lac repressor; lacI; The lac repressor binds to the lac operator to inhibit transcription in E. coli. This inhibition can be relieved by adding lactose or isopropyl-β-D-thiogalactopyranoside (IPTG).
   2522..3110    -  rep_origin     ori: high-copy-number ColE1/pMB1/pBR322/pUC origin of replication
   3281..4141    -  CDS            AmpR: β-lactamase; bla; confers resistance to ampicillin, carbenicillin, and related antibiotics
   4142..4246    -  promoter       AmpR promoter: bla
   4299..4727    -  rep_origin     f1 ori (sequence partly withheld): f1 bacteriophage origin of replication; arrow indicates direction of (+) strand synthesis
   4732..4798    -  CDS            lacZα (fragment): LacZα fragment of β-galactosidase; lacZ fragment
   4801..5785    +  promoter       CMV IE94 promoter: enhancer/promoter region of simian cytomegalovirus major immediate early transcription unit IE94
