>Addgene plasmid #85818 | pCS2+ cMyc-oDam_f_GFPoNLS | addgene full sequence | sequence record 169572 | Addgene NGS Result
GCGGGCCTCTTCGCTATTACGCCAGTCGACCGCCAATTCAATATGGCGTATATGGACTCATGCCAATTCA
ATATGGTGGATCTGGACCTGTGCCAATTCAATATGGCGTATATGGACTCGTGCCAATTCAATATGGTGGA
TCTGGACCCCAGCCAATTCAATATGGCGGACTTGGCACCATGCCAATTCAATATGGCGGACCTGGCACTG
TGCCAACTGGGGAGGGGTCTACTTGGCACGGTGCCAAGTTTGAGGAGGGGTCTTGGCCCTGTGCCAAGTC
CGCCATATTGAATTGGCATGGTGCCAATAATGGCGGCCATATTGGCTATATGCCAGGATCAATATATAGG
CAATATCCAATATGGCCCTATGCCAATATGGCTATTGGCCAGGTTCAATACTATGTATTGGCCCTATGCC
ATATAGTATTCCATATATGGGTTTTCCTATTGACGTAGATAGCCCCTCCCAATGGGCGGTCCCATATACC
ATATATGGGGCTTCCTAATACCGCCCATAGCCACTCCCCCATTGACGTCAATGGTCTCTATATATGGTCT
TTCCTATTGACGTCATATGGGCGGTCCTATTGACGTATATGGCGCCTCCCCCATTGACGTCAATTACGGT
AAATGGCCCGCCTGGCTCAATGCCCATTGACGTCAATAGGACCACCCACCATTGACGTCAATGGGATGGC
TCATTGCCCATTCATATCCGTTCTCACGCCCCCTATTGACGTCAATGACGGTAAATGGCCCACTTGGCAG
TACATCAATATCTATTAATAGTAACTTGGCAAGTACATTACTATTGGAAGTACGCCAGGGTACATTGGCA
GTACTCCCATTGACGTCAATGGCGGTAAATGGCCCGCGATGGCTGCCAAGTACATCCCCATTGACGTCAA
TGGGGAGGGGCAATGACGCAAATGGGCGTTCCATTGACGTAAATGGGCGGTAGGCGTGCCTAATGGGAGG
TCTATATAAGCAATGCTCGTTTAGGGAACCGCCATTCTGCCTGGGGACGTCGGAGCAAGCTTGATTTAGG
TGACACTATAGAATACAAGCTACTTGTTCTTTTTGCAGGATCCACCGGTCAACATGGAGCAAAAGCTGAT
CTCGGAGGAGGACCTGGGCGGCTCAGGCAAGAAGAACAGGGCCTTCCTGAAGTGGGCTGGCGGAAAGTAC
CCACTGCTGGACGACATCAAGAGGCACCTGCCCAAGGGCGAGTGCCTGGTCGAGCCTTTCGTGGGAGCCG
GAAGCGTGTTCCTGAACACCGACTTCAGCCGCTACATCCTGGCCGACATCAACAGCGACCTGATCAGCCT
GTACAACATCGTGAAGATGAGGACCGACGAGTACGTGCAGGCCGCTCGCGAGCTGTTCGTGCCCGAGACA
AACTGCGCCGAGGTGTACTACCAGTTCAGAGAAGAGTTCAACAAGAGCCAGGACCCCTTCCGCAGGGCCG
TGCTGTTCCTGTACCTGAACAGATACGGATACAACGGCGCCTGCAGATACAACCTGAGGGGCGAGTTCAA
CGTGCCCTTCGGAAGATACAAGAAGCCCTACTTCCCCGAGGCCGAGCTGTACCACTTCGCCGAGAAGGCC
CAGAACGCATTCTTCTACTGCGAGAGCTACGCCGACAGCATGGCCAGGGCCGACGACGCCTCTGTGGTGT
ACTGCGACCCTCCCTACGCCCCTCTGAGCGCCACCGCCAACTTCACCGCCTACCACACCAACAGCTTCAC
CCTGGAGCAGCAGGCCCACCTGGCCGAGATCGCTGAGGGACTGGTCGAGAGGCACATCCCCGTGCTGATC
TCCAACCACGACACCATGCTGACCAGAGAGTGGTATCAGAGGGCCAAGCTGCACGTGGTCAAAGTGCGCA
GATCCATCAGCAGCAACGGCGGAACCAGAAAGAAGGTGGACGAGCTGCTGGCCCTGTACAAGCCCGGCGT
GGTGTCCCCTGCCAAGAAGGCTAGCCTGAGCGGTGGAGGCGGTTCAGGCGGAGGTGGCTCTGGCGGTGGC
GGATCGGGAGGCGGTGGAAGTGCAGCCGCGACTAGTACCATGAGTAAAGGAGAAGAACTTTTCACTGGAG
TTGTCCCAATTCTTGTTGAATTAGATGGTGATGTTAATGGGTACAAATTTTCTGTCAGTGGAGAGGGTGA
AGGTGATGCAACATACGGAAAACTTACCCTTAAATTTATTTGCACTACTGGAAAACTACCTGTTCCATGG
CCAACACTTGTCACTACTCTCACTTATGGTGTTCAATGCTTTTCAAGATATCCAGATCATATGAAGCGGC
ACGACTTCTTCAAGAGCGCCATGCCTGAGGGATACGTGCAGGAGAGGACCATCTTCTTCAAGGACGACGG
GAACTACAAGACACGTGCTGAAGTCAAGTTTGAGGGAGACACCCTCGTCAACAGGATCGAGCTTAAGGGA
ATCGATTTCAAGGAGGACGGAAACATCCTCGGCCACAAGTTGGAATACAACTACAACTCCCACAACGTAT
ACATCATGGCCGACAAGCAAAAGAACGGCATCAAAGCCAACTTCAAGACCCGCCACAACATCGAAGACGG
CGGCGTGCAACTCGCTGATCATTATCAACAAAATACTCCAATTGGCGATGACCCTGTCCTTTTACCAGAC
AACCATTACCTGTCCACACAATCTGCCCTTTCGAAAGATCCCAACGAAAAGAGAGACCACATGGTCCTTC
TTGAGTTTGTAACGGCTGCTGGGATTACACATGGCATGGATGAACTATACAAACCACCTCCCAAGAGGCC
CAGGCTGGACTAATCTAGAACTATAGTGAGTCGTATTACGTAGATCCAGACATGATAAGATACATTGATG
AGTTTGGACAAACCACAACTAGAATGCAGTGAAAAAAATGCTTTATTTGTGAAATTTGTGATGCTATTGC
TTTATTTGTAACCATTATAAGCTGCAATAAACAAGTTAACAACAACAATTGCATTCATTTTATGTTTCAG
GTTCAGGGGGAGGTGTGGGAGGTTTTTTAATTCGCGGCCGCGGCGCCAATGCATTGGGCCCGGTACCCAG
CTTTTGTTCCCTTTAGTGAGGGTTAATTGCGCGCTTGGCGTAATCATGGTCATAGCTGTTTCCTGTGTGA
AATTGTTATCCGCTCACAATTCCACACAACATACGAGCCGGGAGCATAAAGTGTAAAGCCTGGGGTGCCT
AATGAGTGAGCTAACTCACATTAATTGCGTTGCGCTCACTGCCCGCTTTCCAGTCGGGAAACCTGTCGTG
CCAGCTGCATTAATGAATCGGCCAACGCGCGGGGAGAGGCGGTTTGCGTATTGGGCGCTCTTCCGCTTCC
TCGCTCACTGACTCGCTGCGCTCGGTCGTTCGGCTGCGGCGAGCGGTATCAGCTCACTCAAAGGCGGTAA
TACGGTTATCCACAGAATCAGGGGATAACGCAGGAAAGAACATGTGAGCAAAAGGCCAGCAAAAGGCCAG
GAACCGTAAAAAGGCCGCGTTGCTGGCGTTTTTCCATAGGCTCCGCCCCCCTGACGAGCATCACAAAAAT
CGACGCTCAAGTCAGAGGTGGCGAAACCCGACAGGACTATAAAGATACCAGGCGTTTCCCCCTGGAAGCT
CCCTCGTGCGCTCTCCTGTTCCGACCCTGCCGCTTACCGGATACCTGTCCGCCTTTCTCCCTTCGGGAAG
CGTGGCGCTTTCTCATAGCTCACGCTGTAGGTATCTCAGTTCGGTGTAGGTCGTTCGCTCCAAGCTGGGC
TGTGTGCACGAACCCCCCGTTCAGCCCGACCGCTGCGCCTTATCCGGTAACTATCGTCTTGAGTCCAACC
CGGTAAGACACGACTTATCGCCACTGGCAGCAGCCACTGGTAACAGGATTAGCAGAGCGAGGTATGTAGG
CGGTGCTACAGAGTTCTTGAAGTGGTGGCCTAACTACGGCTACACTAGAAGAACAGTATTTGGTATCTGC
GCTCTGCTGAAGCCAGTTACCTTCGGAAAAAGAGTTGGTAGCTCTTGATCCGGCAAACAAACCACCGCTG
GTAGCGGTGGTTTTTTTGTTTGCAAGCAGCAGATTACGCGCAGAAAAAAAGGATCTCAAGAAGATCCTTT
GATCTTTTCTACGGGGTCTGACGCTCAGTGGAACGAAAACTCACGTTAAGGGATTTTGGTCATGAGATTA
TCAAAAAGTATCTTCACCTAGATCCTTTTAAATTAAAAATGAAGTTTTAAATCAATCTAAAGTATATATG
AGTAAACTTGGTCTGACAGTTACCAATGCTTAATCAGTGAGGCACCTATCTCAGCGATCTGTCTATTTCG
TTCATCCATAGTTGCCTGACTCCCCGTCGTGTAGATAACTACGATACGGGAGGGCTTACCATCTGGCCCC
AGTGCTGCAATGATACCGCGAGACCCACGCTCACCGGCTCCAGATTTATCAGCAATAAACCAGCCAGCCG
GAAGGGCCGAGCGCAGAAGTGGTCCTGCAACTTTATCCGCCTCCATCCAGTCTATTAATTGTTGCCGGGA
AGCTAGAGTAAGTAGTTCGCCAGTTAATAGTTTGCGCAACGTTGTTGCCATTGCTACAGGCATCGTGGTG
TCACGCTCGTCGTTTGGTATGGCTTCATTCAGCTCCGGTTCCCAACGATCAAGGCGAGTTACATGATCCC
CCATGTTGTGCAAAAAAGCGGTTAGCTCCTTCGGTCCTCCGATCGTTGTCAGAAGTAAGTTGGCCGCAGT
GTTATCACTCATGGTTATGGCAGCACTGCATAATTCTCTTACTGTCATGCCATCCGTAAGATGCTTTTCT
GTGACTGGTGAGTACTCAACCAAGTCATTCTGAGAATAGTGTATGCGGCGACCGAGTTGCTCTTGCCCGG
CGTCAATACGGGATAATACCGCGCCACATAGCAGAACTTTAAAAGTGCTCATCATTGGAAAACGTTCTTC
GGGGCGAAAACTCTCAAGGATCTTACCGCTGTTGAGATCCAGTTCGATGTAACCCACTCGTGCACCCAAC
TGATCTTCAGCATCTTTTACTTTCACCAGCGTTTCTGGGTGAGCAAAAACAGGAAGGCAAAATGCCGCAA
AAAAGGGAATAAGGGCGACACGGAAATGTTGAATACTCATACTCTTCCTTTTTCAATATTATTGAAGCAT
TTATCAGGGTTATTGTCTCATGAGCGGATACATATTTGAATGTATTTAGAAAAATAAACAAATAGGGGTT
CCGCGCACATTTCCCCGAAAAGTGCCACCTAAATTGTAAGCGTTAATATTTTGTTAAAATTCGCGTTAAA
TTTTTGTTAAATCAGCTCATTTTTTAACCAATAGGCCGAAATCGGCAAAATCCCTTATAAATCAAAAGAA
TAGACCGAGATAGGGT
[37 nt withheld, positions 5407-5443]
AAAGAACGTGGACTCCAACGTCAAAGG
[49 nt withheld, positions 5471-5519]
T
[91 nt withheld, positions 5521-5611]
G
[124 nt withheld, positions 5613-5736]
CCCATTCGCCATTCAGGCTGCGCAACTGTTGGGAAGGGCGATCGGT
Features (pLannotate 1.2.2; 16 found; start..end, strand, type, name):
     32..1009    +  promoter       CMV IE94 promoter: enhancer/promoter region of simian cytomegalovirus major immediate early transcription unit IE94
   1044..1062    +  promoter       SP6 promoter: promoter for bacteriophage SP6 RNA polymerase
   1149..1979    +  CDS            dam: DMA_ECOLI - Experimental evidence at protein level: Swiss-Prot protein existence level 1. Methylates DNA within the sequence GATC and protects the DNA from cleavage by the restriction endonuclease MboI. Although it shares sequence specificity with a number of type II restriction endonucleases and methylases, it is thought to act in postreplication mismatch repair rather than as a part of a restriction modification system. May also play a role in DNA replication. From Escherichia coli (strain K12).
   2070..2783    +  CDS            mgfp5: GFP with folding enhancement mutations; mgfp5; suitable for expression in plants due to removal of a cryptic intron
   2821..2838    -  promoter       T7 promoter (fragment): promoter for bacteriophage T7 RNA polymerase
   2843..2977    -  polyA_signal   SV40 poly(A) signal: SV40 polyadenylation signal
   3090..3108    -  promoter       T3 promoter: promoter for bacteriophage T3 RNA polymerase
   3153..3169    -  protein_bind   lac operator: The lac repressor binds to the lac operator to inhibit transcription in E. coli. This inhibition can be relieved by adding lactose or isopropyl-β-D-thiogalactopyranoside (IPTG). lac repressor encoded by lacI
   3177..3207    -  promoter       lac promoter: promoter for the E. coli lac operon
   3222..3243    -  protein_bind   CAP binding site: CAP binding activates transcription in the presence of cAMP. E. coli catabolite activator protein
   3256..3348    -  CDS            lacI (fragment): lac repressor; lacI; The lac repressor binds to the lac operator to inhibit transcription in E. coli. This inhibition can be relieved by adding lactose or isopropyl-β-D-thiogalactopyranoside (IPTG).
   3531..4119    -  rep_origin     ori: high-copy-number ColE1/pMB1/pBR322/pUC origin of replication
   4290..5150    -  CDS            AmpR: β-lactamase; bla; confers resistance to ampicillin, carbenicillin, and related antibiotics
   5151..5255    -  promoter       AmpR promoter: bla
   5308..5736    -  rep_origin     f1 ori (sequence partly withheld): f1 bacteriophage origin of replication; arrow indicates direction of (+) strand synthesis
   5741..25      -  CDS            lacZα (fragment) (across the origin): LacZα fragment of β-galactosidase; lacZ fragment
