[The description below was written by a language model from this plasmid's Addgene catalogue record and pLannotate feature annotations shown in this document.]
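Description:
pCS2+ cMyc-oDam_f_GFPoNLS is a 5.8 kb transient expression plasmid built on the pCS2+ backbone and made for iDamID, an improved DamID method for profiling where chromatin-binding proteins contact the genome. It is propagated in E. coli through a high-copy ColE1/pUC-type origin and selected with ampicillin via the β-lactamase gene. An f1 origin and remnants of the lac region (lac promoter and operator, CAP site, lacZα and lacI fragments) are carried over from the parental cloning vector. The catalogue lists the vector under several expression categories, including mammalian, yeast, worm and insect. The insert itself, however, is described as codon-optimized for medaka and zebrafish, with other species untested.

The 1.7 kb insert encodes a single fusion protein: an N-terminal c-Myc tag, an optimized E. coli Dam adenine methyltransferase carrying the L122A mutation, a flexible linker, a GFP that the feature tables match to the mgfp5 variant, and a C-terminal optimized nuclear localization signal. Cryptic splice sites were removed from the coding sequence. Dam methylates adenine in GATC sites, so the nuclear-targeted Dam-GFP marks accessible DNA. The record does not state its experimental role, though an untethered Dam-GFP of this kind typically serves as the reference control for Dam fusions to proteins of interest. Expression is driven by the simian CMV IE94 enhancer/promoter and terminated by an SV40 polyadenylation signal. An SP6 promoter sits between the CMV promoter and the coding sequence, which allows in vitro synthesis of sense mRNA, for example for embryo injection. T7 (a fragment) and T3 promoters lie downstream in the opposite orientation. The depositor and sequencing-derived records show the same features in the same order and differ only in numbering origin and by 3 nt in length.
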