Addgene plasmid #85818: pCS2+ cMyc-oDam_f_GFPoNLS
Purpose: iDamID plasmid. To express transiently the c-Myc-tagged and optimized E. coli Dam adenine methyltransferase fused to the nuclear-localized mmGFP via flexylinker.
Depositing lab: Joachim Wittbrodt. Depositing organization: Universitaet Heidelberg. Publication: iDamIDseq and iDEAR: An improved method and computational pipeline to profile chromatin-binding proteins. Gutierrez-Triana JA, Mateo JL, Ibberson D, Ryu S, Wittbrodt J. Development. 2016 Oct 5. pii: dev.139261. 10.1242/dev.139261 PubMed 27707796.
Backbone
  Vector backbone: pCS2+
  Backbone size w/o insert (bp): 4075
  Total vector size (bp): 5785
  Vector type: Mammalian Expression, Bacterial Expression, Yeast Expression, Worm Expression, Insect Expression
Growth in bacteria
  Bacterial resistance: Ampicillin, 100 μg/mL
  Growth temperature: 37°C
  Growth strain: DH5alpha
  Copy number: Unknown
Gene/Insert
  Gene/Insert name: cMyc oDam_f_GFPoNLS (alt name: cMyc oDamGFP)
  Species: Dam: E. coli; GFP: Aequorea viactoria
  Insert size (bp): 1710
  Mutation: L122A. Codon optimization compatible to work in Medaka and Zebrafish (other species not tested). Cryptic splicing sites removed.
  Tag / fusion protein: cMyc (N terminal on insert); oNLS (optimized nuclear localization signal) C terminal to the GFP
Terms and licenses: Academic/Nonprofit Terms; Industry Terms: Not Available to Industry
How to cite: pCS2+ cMyc-oDam_f_GFPoNLS was a gift from Joachim Wittbrodt (Addgene plasmid # 85818 ; http://n2t.net/addgene:85818 ; RRID:Addgene_85818)
